>Addgene plasmid #215515 | pENTR2b-PTPN11(D425A,C459S) | addgene full sequence | sequence record 449423 | Addgene NGS Result
CTTTCCTGCGTTATCCCCTGATTCTGTGGATAACCGTATTACCGCTAGCATGGATCTCGGGGACGTCTAA
CTACTAAGCGAGAGTAGGGAACTGCCAGGCATCAAATAAAACGAAAGGCTCAGTCGGAAGACTGGGCCTT
TCGTTTTATCTGTTGTTTGTCGGTGAACGCTCTCCTGAGTAGGACAAATCCGCCGGGAGCGGATTTGAAC
GTTGTGAAGCAACGGCCCGGAGGGTGGCGGGCAGGACGCCCGCCATAAACTGCCAGGCATCAAACTAAGC
AGAAGGCCATCCTGACGGATGGCCTTTTTGCGTTTCTACAAACTCTTCCTGTTAGTTAGTTACTTAAGCT
CGGGCCCCAAATAATGATTTTATTTTGACTGATAGTGACCTGTTCGTTGCAACAAATTGATAAGCAATGC
TTTTTTATAATGCCAACTTTGTACAAAAAAGCAGGCTGGCGCCGGAACCAATTCAGTCGACTGGATCCGG
TACCGAGGAGATCTGCCGCCGCGATCGCCATGACATCGCGGAGATGGTTTCACCCAAATATCACTGGTGT
GGAGGCAGAAAACCTACTGTTGACAAGAGGAGTTGATGGCAGTTTTTTGGCAAGGCCTAGTAAAAGTAAC
CCTGGAGACTTCACACTTTCCGTTAGAAGAAATGGAGCTGTCACCCACATCAAGATTCAGAACACTGGTG
ATTACTATGACCTGTATGGAGGGGAGAAATTTGCCACTTTGGCTGAGTTGGTCCAGTATTACATGGAACA
TCACGGGCAATTAAAAGAGAAGAATGGAGATGTCATTGAGCTTAAATATCCTCTGAACTGTGCAGATCCT
ACCTCTGAAAGGTGGTTTCATGGACATCTCTCTGGGAAAGAAGCAGAGAAATTATTAACTGAAAAAGGAA
AACATGGTAGTTTTCTTGTACGAGAGAGCCAGAGCCACCCTGGAGATTTTGTTCTTTCTGTGCGCACTGG
TGATGACAAAGGGGAGAGCAATGACGGCAAGTCTAAAGTGACCCATGTTATGATTCGCTGTCAGGAACTG
AAATACGACGTTGGTGGAGGAGAACGGTTTGATTCTTTGACAGATCTTGTGGAACATTATAAGAAGAATC
CTATGGTGGAAACATTGGGTACAGTACTACAACTCAAGCAGCCCCTTAACACGACTCGTATAAATGCTGC
TGAAATAGAAAGCAGAGTTCGAGAACTAAGCAAATTAGCTGAGACCACAGATAAAGTCAAACAAGGCTTT
TGGGAAGAATTTGAGACACTACAACAACAGGAGTGCAAACTTCTCTACAGCCGAAAAGAGGGTCAAAGGC
AAGAAAACAAAAACAAAAATAGATATAAAAACATCCTGCCCTTTGATCATACCAGGGTTGTCCTACACGA
TGGTGATCCCAATGAGCCTGTTTCAGATTACATCAATGCAAATATCATCATGCCTGAATTTGAAACCAAG
TGCAACAATTCAAAGCCCAAAAAGAGTTACATTGCCACACAAGGCTGCCTGCAAAACACGGTGAATGACT
TTTGGCGGATGGTGTTCCAAGAAAACTCCCGAGTGATTGTCATGACAACGAAAGAAGTGGAGAGAGGAAA
GAGTAAATGTGTCAAATACTGGCCTGATGAGTATGCTCTAAAAGAATATGGCGTCATGCGTGTTAGGAAC
GTCAAAGAAAGCGCCGCTCATGACTATACGCTAAGAGAACTTAAACTTTCAAAGGTTGGACAAGGGAATA
CGGAGAGAACGGTCTGGCAATACCACTTTCGGACCTGGCCGGCCCACGGCGTGCCCAGCGACCCTGGGGG
CGTGCTGGACTTCCTGGAGGAGGTGCACCATAAGCAGGAGAGCATCATGGATGCAGGGCCGGTCGTGGTG
CACAGCAGTGCTGGAATTGGCCGGACAGGGACGTTCATTGTGATTGATATTCTTATTGACATCATCAGAG
AGAAAGGTGTTGACTGCGATATTGACGTTCCCAAAACCATCCAGATGGTGCGGTCTCAGAGGTCAGGGAT
GGTCCAGACAGAAGCACAGTACCGATTTATCTATATGGCGGTCCAGCATTATATTGAAACACTACAGCGC
AGGATTGAAGAAGAGCAGAAAAGCAAGAGGAAAGGGCACGAATATACAAATATTAAGTATTCTCTAGCGG
ACCAGACGAGTGGAGATCAGAGCCCTCTCCCGCCTTGTACTCCAACGCCACCCTGTGCAGAAATGAGAGA
AGACAGTGCTAGAGTCTATGAAAACGTGGGCCTGATGCAACAGCAGAAAAGCGGCCGCTGATAACTCGAG
ATATCTAGACCCAGCTTTCTTGTACAAAGTTGGCATTATAAGAAAGCATTGCTTATCAATTTGTTGCAAC
GAACAGGTCACTATCAGTCAAAATAAAATCATTATTTGCCATCCAGCTGCAGCTCTGGCCCGTGTCTCAA
AATCTCTGATGTTACATTGCACAAGATAAAAATATATCATCATGAACAATAAAACTGTCTGCTTACATAA
ACAGTAATACAAGGGGTGTTATGAGCCATATTCAACGGGAAACGTCGAGGCCGCGATTAAATTCCAACAT
GGATGCTGATTTATATGGGTATAAATGGGCTCGCGATAATGTCGGGCAATCAGGTGCGACAATCTATCGC
TTGTATGGGAAGCCCGATGCGCCAGAGTTGTTTCTGAAACATGGCAAAGGTAGCGTTGCCAATGATGTTA
CAGATGAGATGGTCAGACTAAACTGGCTGACGGAATTTATGCCTCTTCCGACCATCAAGCATTTTATCCG
TACTCCTGATGATGCATGGTTACTCACCACTGCGATCCCCGGAAAAACAGCATTCCAGGTATTAGAAGAA
TATCCTGATTCAGGTGAAAATATTGTTGATGCGCTGGCAGTGTTCCTGCGCCGGTTGCATTCGATTCCTG
TTTGTAATTGTCCTTTTAACAGCGATCGCGTATTTCGTCTCGCTCAGGCGCAATCACGAATGAATAACGG
TTTGGTTGATGCGAGTGATTTTGATGACGAGCGTAATGGCTGGCCTGTTGAACAAGTCTGGAAAGAAATG
CATAAACTTTTGCCATTCTCACCGGATTCAGTCGTCACTCATGGTGATTTCTCACTTGATAACCTTATTT
TTGACGAGGGGAAATTAATAGGTTGTATTGATGTTGGACGAGTCGGAATCGCAGACCGATACCAGGATCT
TGCCATCCTATGGAACTGCCTCGGTGAGTTTTCTCCTTCATTACAGAAACGGCTTTTTCAAAAATATGGT
ATTGATAATCCTGATATGAATAAATTGCAGTTTCATTTGATGCTCGATGAGTTTTTCTAATCAGAATTGG
TTAATTGGTTGTAACATTATTCAGATTGGGCCCCGTTCCACTGAGCGTCAGACCCCGTAGAAAAGATCAA
AGGATCTTCTTGAGATCCTTTTTTTCTGCGCGTAATCTGCTGCTTGCAAACAAAAAAACCACCGCTACCA
GCGGTGGTTTGTTTGCCGGATCAAGAGCTACCAACTCTTTTTCCGAAGGTAACTGGCTTCAGCAGAGCGC
AGATACCAAATACTGTTCTTCTAGTGTAGCCGTAGTTAGGCCACCACTTCAAGAACTCTGTAGCACCGCC
TACATACCTCGCTCTGCTAATCCTGTTACCAGTGGCTGCTGCCAGTGGCGATAAGTCGTGTCTTACCGGG
TTGGACTCAAGACGATAGTTACCGGATAAGGCGCAGCGGTCGGGCTGAACGGGGGGTTCGTGCACACAGC
CCAGCTTGGAGCGAACGACCTACACCGAACTGAGATACCTACAGCGTGAGCTATGAGAAAGCGCCACGCT
TCCCGAAGGGAGAAAGGCGGACAGGTATCCGGTAAGCGGCAGGGTCGGAACAGGAGAGCGCACGAGGGAG
CTTCCAGGGGGAAACGCCTGGTATCTTTATAGTCCTGTCGGGTTTCGCCACCTCTGACTTGAGCGTCGAT
TTTTGTGATGCTCGTCAGGGGGGCGGAGCCTATGGAAAAACGCCAGCAACGCGGCCTTTTTACGGTTCCT
GGCCTTTTGCTGGCCTTTTGCTCACATGTT
Features (pLannotate 1.2.2; 8 found; start..end, strand, type, name):
      1..46      +  rep_origin     RSF ori (fragment): Plasmids containing the RSF 1030 origin of replication can be propagated in E. coli cells that contain additional plasmids with compatible origins.
    106..149     -  terminator     rrnB T1 terminator: Escherichia coli rrnB; transcription terminator T1 from the E. coli rrnB gene
    281..308     +  terminator     rrnB T2 terminator: transcription terminator T2 from the E. coli rrnB gene
    358..457     +  protein_bind   attL1: mutant version of attL; recombination site for the Gateway® LR reaction LR Clonase™
    520..2298    +  CDS            PTPN11: PTN11_HUMAN - Also known as PTP2C, SHPTP2. Experimental evidence at protein level: Swiss-Prot protein existence level 1. Acts downstream of various receptor and cytoplasmic protein tyrosine kinases to participate in the signal transduction from the cell surface to the nucleus (PubMed:10655584, PubMed:18559669, PubMed:18829466, PubMed:26742426, PubMed:28074573). Positively regulates MAPK signal transduction pathway (PubMed:28074573). Dephosphorylates GAB1, ARHGAP35 and EGFR (PubMed:28074573). Dephosphorylates ROCK2 at 'Tyr-722' resulting in stimulation of its RhoA binding activity (PubMed:18559
   2319..2418    -  protein_bind   attL2: mutant version of attL; recombination site for the Gateway® LR reaction LR Clonase™
   2541..3350    +  CDS            KanR: aminoglycoside phosphotransferase; aph(3')-Ia; confers resistance to kanamycin in bacteria or G418 (Geneticin®) in eukaryotes
   3440..4028    +  rep_origin     ori: high-copy-number ColE1/pMB1/pBR322/pUC origin of replication
