[The description below was written by a language model from this plasmid's Addgene catalogue record and pLannotate feature annotations shown in this document.]
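Description:
pENTR2b-PTPN11(D425A,C459S) is a 4,090 bp Gateway entry clone built on the commercial pENTR2b backbone. It carries the human PTPN11 coding sequence, which encodes the tyrosine phosphatase Shp2. The plasmid is maintained in E. coli at high copy through a ColE1/pUC-type origin and is selected with kanamycin via an aminoglycoside phosphotransferase gene (KanR). The automated annotation also flags a short fragment resembling the RSF origin at the start of the sequence. This is only a partial match and probably not a second functional replicon.

The insert of roughly 1.8 kb was cloned between KpnI and XhoI sites, both of which remain intact. It sits in the forward orientation between the attL1 and attL2 recombination sites. It carries two substitutions, D425A and C459S, which the record describes as rendering the phosphatase catalytically inactive. The record lists no promoter and no tags or reporters are annotated, so the plasmid is not itself an expression construct. The rrnB T1 and T2 terminators upstream of attL1 shield the cassette from read-through transcription from the backbone, limiting unintended expression in bacteria.

The attL sites allow the mutant open reading frame to be moved by an LR Clonase reaction into any attR-containing destination vector, which then supplies the promoter, tags and host-specific selection. The clone therefore serves as a source for making phosphatase-dead Shp2 expression constructs, for example as controls alongside the active enzyme. It was deposited with a study of integrin beta1 phosphorylation in breast cancer cell invasion.
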