Addgene plasmid #215515: pENTR2b-PTPN11(D425A,C459S)
Purpose: Gateway entry vector with a phosphatase-inactive Shp2 mutant (D425A,C459S)
Depositing lab: Johanna Ivaska. Depositing organization: Turku Bioscience Centre. Publication: Dynamic regulation of integrin beta1 phosphorylation supports invasion of breast cancer cells. Conway JRW, Joshi O, Kaivola J, Follain G, Gounis M, Kuhl D, Ivaska J. Nat Cell Biol. 2025 May 26. doi: 10.1038/s41556-025-01663-4. PubMed 40419795.
Backbone
  Vector backbone: pENTR2b
  Backbone manufacturer: Thermo Fisher Scientific Inc.
  Total vector size (bp): 4090
  Vector type: Gateway entry vector
Growth in bacteria
  Bacterial resistance: Kanamycin, 50 μg/mL
  Growth temperature: 37°C
  Growth strain: DH5alpha
  Copy number: High Copy
Gene/Insert
  Gene/Insert name: PTPN11 (alt name: Shp2)
  Species: H. sapiens (human)
  Insert size (bp): 1771
  Mutation: D425A, C459S (Phosphatase inactive)
  Entrez Gene: PTPN11 (a.k.a. BPTP3, CFC, JMML, METCDS, NS1, PTP-1D, PTP2C, SH-PTP2, SH-PTP3, SHP2)
  Promoter: none
  Cloning method: Restriction Enzyme; 5′ cloning site KpnI (not destroyed); 3′ cloning site XhoI (not destroyed)
  Sequencing primers: 5′ attL1_F; 3′ attL2_R
Terms and licenses: Academic/Nonprofit Terms; Industry Terms
How to cite: pENTR2b-PTPN11(D425A,C459S) was a gift from Johanna Ivaska (Addgene plasmid # 215515 ; http://n2t.net/addgene:215515 ; RRID:Addgene_215515)
